>Addgene plasmid #221424 | pENTR-ABCB1_STOP | addgene full sequence | sequence record 437188 | Addgene NGS Result
CAAATAATGATTTTATTTTGACTGATAGTGACCTGTTCGTTGCAACAGATTGATGAGCAATGCTTTTTTA
TAATGCCAACTTTGTACAAAAAAGCAGGCTGCCACCATGGACTTAGAAGGGGATCGGAACGGTGGAGCTA
AGAAGAAGAACTTCTTCAAGTTGAACAACAAGTCAGAGAAAGATAAGAAAGAAAAGAAGCCAACGGTCTC
CGTGTTCTCTATGTTCCGTTATTCCAATTGGCTTGACAAACTGTACATGGTCGTTGGGACACTCGCTGCT
ATTATCCATGGAGCCGGCCTTCCTTTGATGATGTTGGTGTTCGGCGAGATGACAGACATCTTTGCCAACG
CGGGAAATCTCGAGGATTTAATGTCAAATATCACCAATCGGAGTGATATCAATGACACTGGGTTCTTCAT
GAATTTGGAAGAAGATATGACGAGGTATGCATATTATTACTCCGGGATCGGCGCCGGCGTCCTCGTGGCA
GCATATATTCAAGTGTCATTTTGGTGCCTCGCCGCAGGGAGACAAATACACAAAATCAGAAAACAATTCT
TTCACGCGATTATGAGGCAAGAAATAGGTTGGTTTGACGTCCACGATGTCGGGGAACTGAACACAAGATT
AACGGACGACGTCAGCAAAATCAATGAAGGGATTGGGGATAAAATTGGCATGTTCTTTCAATCTATGGCT
ACTTTCTTCACTGGGTTTATCGTCGGTTTCACTAGAGGTTGGAAGCTTACACTTGTCATTCTTGCTATCA
GTCCCGTGCTCGGGCTCAGTGCGGCCGTCTGGGCCAAGATCTTGAGCAGTTTCACGGATAAAGAATTACT
GGCATACGCGAAAGCTGGTGCAGTGGCCGAAGAGGTCTTGGCAGCCATTAGAACAGTGATAGCTTTCGGC
GGACAAAAGAAGGAATTAGAGAGATACAATAAGAACCTTGAAGAGGCTAAGCGCATTGGTATCAAGAAGG
CCATAACCGCTAATATTTCAATCGGGGCGGCCTTTCTGTTAATCTATGCAAGCTATGCGTTGGCATTTTG
GTACGGTACTACGTTAGTGCTTAGTGGGGAGTATTCCATCGGTCAGGTTCTGACAGTATTCTTCTCTGTT
CTGATAGGGGCATTTTCAGTGGGCCAAGCAAGTCCAAGCATTGAGGCTTTTGCGAACGCTAGAGGCGCAG
CCTACGAGATCTTTAAAATTATAGATAACAAGCCCAGCATTGACAGTTATTCCAAGAGCGGTCATAAGCC
AGACAATATAAAAGGCAATTTGGAATTTCGGAATGTTCACTTTAGCTATCCTAGCCGAAAGGAAGTGAAG
ATTTTGAAAGGTCTGAACTTAAAAGTCCAGAGTGGCCAAACCGTGGCACTGGTCGGAAACAGCGGATGTG
GGAAAAGCACGACCGTGCAACTGATGCAACGCCTTTACGACCCTACCGAGGGAATGGTCTCCGTTGACGG
TCAAGATATCAGGACCATTAACGTGCGATTTCTCCGCGAGATCATTGGCGTAGTTTCACAAGAACCCGTA
CTCTTCGCCACAACCATAGCCGAAAACATAAGATATGGGCGTGAAAATGTCACAATGGATGAAATAGAAA
AGGCCGTGAAAGAAGCCAATGCGTACGACTTCATTATGAAACTGCCTCATAAATTTGACACGCTGGTCGG
GGAGCGTGGAGCGCAGTTAAGCGGCGGACAAAAGCAACGGATCGCTATCGCTCGAGCACTGGTTCGAAAT
CCAAAGATTCTCCTGTTAGATGAAGCCACGTCCGCCCTGGACACTGAATCAGAGGCCGTCGTCCAGGTGG
CCTTGGATAAAGCACGCAAAGGGCGGACCACGATCGTGATAGCCCACCGGTTGTCAACAGTGCGGAATGC
GGACGTCATTGCAGGTTTTGACGACGGCGTGATTGTCGAAAAGGGTAATCATGACGAGTTAATGAAGGAG
AAAGGCATTTATTTTAAATTGGTCACCATGCAAACGGCAGGTAACGAAGTGGAACTGGAAAACGCTGCCG
ACGAATCCAAGTCTGAGATAGACGCCCTCGAAATGTCCTCTAACGATTCAAGAAGTAGCCTGATTAGAAA
ACGGTCCACCCGACGCTCCGTTCGTGGGTCCCAAGCACAGGACCGGAAGCTGAGCACCAAAGAGGCCTTA
GATGAGTCAATCCCGCCGGTCTCTTTCTGGCGCATCATGAAGCTTAATCTCACCGAATGGCCCTATTTCG
TCGTGGGCGTTTTCTGTGCTATTATCAACGGCGGGCTTCAGCCGGCATTTGCCATAATTTTCTCCAAAAT
CATCGGGGTCTTTACTCGGATAGATGACCCTGAAACTAAAAGGCAAAATTCTAACCTGTTCAGCCTTCTT
TTCCTCGCTCTGGGTATCATCAGCTTTATAACATTCTTCCTGCAGGGATTCACGTTTGGAAAAGCCGGGG
AGATTCTGACAAAGCGACTTAGGTACATGGTGTTCAGAAGCATGCTGAGGCAAGATGTGTCATGGTTTGA
CGATCCCAAGAACACAACTGGAGCGCTGACTACCCGCTTAGCAAACGACGCTGCTCAAGTTAAGGGCGCT
ATTGGCTCTAGATTAGCCGTCATAACACAAAACATCGCAAATCTGGGAACCGGCATCATTATTTCTTTTA
TCTATGGCTGGCAACTCACCCTGCTTCTCCTGGCCATTGTGCCGATTATAGCAATCGCTGGTGTTGTAGA
AATGAAGATGTTATCTGGGCAAGCATTAAAGGACAAGAAGGAGCTGGAAGGGTCAGGAAAGATTGCCACA
GAAGCCATCGAGAACTTTAGGACAGTAGTGAGCCTGACGCAAGAGCAGAAGTTCGAACATATGTATGCCC
AATCATTGCAAGTGCCTTATAGAAATAGTTTGCGAAAAGCACACATCTTCGGAATAACATTTAGCTTCAC
CCAGGCAATGATGTATTTTAGCTATGCCGGTTGCTTCAGATTTGGAGCCTACCTCGTGGCGCATAAATTG
ATGTCTTTTGAGGACGTTTTACTCGTGTTTTCTGCTGTCGTGTTTGGTGCAATGGCCGTAGGTCAAGTTT
CCAGTTTCGCCCCTGACTATGCCAAAGCCAAGATAAGCGCAGCTCACATCATCATGATCATCGAGAAAAC
CCCTCTGATCGATTCCTATTCCACTGAAGGTCTCATGCCCAATACTCTCGAAGGGAATGTGACATTCGGA
GAGGTCGTTTTCAACTACCCAACGCGGCCGGATATTCCGGTTCTGCAGGGATTGTCTTTAGAGGTCAAGA
AGGGGCAAACGCTCGCGCTCGTCGGGAGTAGTGGCTGTGGCAAAAGTACCGTTGTCCAATTACTTGAACG
CTTCTACGATCCTCTGGCGGGCAAAGTGCTCCTCGATGGAAAAGAAATCAAACGGTTAAACGTTCAATGG
CTCAGAGCCCATTTAGGCATTGTGAGTCAAGAGCCCATCCTCTTCGATTGCTCTATTGCCGAAAATATCG
CATATGGGGATAATTCCCGCGTCGTGTCTCAAGAAGAAATAGTGCGTGCAGCCAAAGAAGCCAATATTCA
TGCCTTTATTGAATCATTACCCAACAAATACTCAACAAAGGTCGGTGACAAAGGCACCCAATTATCCGGC
GGCCAAAAGCAAAGGATTGCGATTGCGCGCGCCTTGGTGCGGCAACCCCACATCCTCTTACTGGACGAAG
CCACCTCTGCATTAGATACTGAAAGCGAGAAAGTGGTGCAAGAAGCCCTGGATAAAGCGCGCGAGGGCAG
GACGTGTATCGTCATTGCTCATAGGTTGAGCACAATTCAGAACGCTGATCTTATCGTCGTATTTCAAAAT
GGACGTGTGAAGGAACATGGCACTCATCAACAATTGCTGGCGCAAAAGGGCATTTACTTTTCTATGGTAT
CTGTACAAGCTGGTACAAAGAGACAATAACTTGTGGAAAGGACGTGTCACCGCTCAAGTGGACCCAGCTT
TCTTGTACAAAGTTGGCATTATAAGAAAGCATTGCTTATCAATTTGTTGCAACGAACAGGTCACTATCAG
TCAAAATAAAATCATTATTTGAGGCTAGGTGGAGGCTCAGTGATGATAAGTCTGCGATGGTGGATGCATG
TGTCATGGTCATAGCTGTTTCCTGTGTGAAATTGTTATCCGCTCAGAGGGCACAATCCTATTCCGCGCTA
TCCGACAATCTCCAAGACATTAGGTGGAGTTCAGTTCGGCGTATGGCATATGTCGCTGGAAAGAACATGT
GAGCAAAAGGCCAGCAAAAGGCCAGGAACCGTAAAAAGGCCGCGTTGCTGGCGTTTTTCCATAGGCTCCG
CCCCCCTGACGAGCATCACAAAAATCGACGCTCAAGTCAGAGGTGGCGAAACCCGACAGGACTATAAAGA
TACCAGGCGTTTCCCCCTGGAAGCTCCCTCGTGCGCTCTCCTGTTCCGACCCTGCCGCTTACCGGATACC
TGTCCGCCTTTCTCCCTTCGGGAAGCGTGGCGCTTTCTCATAGCTCACGCTGTAGGTATCTCAGTTCGGT
GTAGGTCGTTCGCTCCAAGCTGGGCTGTGTGCACGAACCCCCCGTTCAGCCCGACCGCTGCGCCTTATCC
GGTAACTATCGTCTTGAGTCCAACCCGGTAAGACACGACTTATCGCCACTGGCAGCAGCCACTGGTAACA
GGATTAGCAGAGCGAGGTATGTAGGCGGTGCTACAGAGTTCTTGAAGTGGTGGCCTAACTACGGCTACAC
TAGAAGAACAGTATTTGGTATCTGCGCTCTGCTGAAGCCAGTTACCTTCGGAAAAAGAGTTGGTAGCTCT
TGATCCGGCAAACAAACCACCGCTGGTAGCGGTGGTTTTTTTGTTTGCAAGCAGCAGATTACGCGCAGAA
AAAAAGGATCTCAAGAAGATCCTTTGATCTTTTCTACGGGGTCTGACGCTCTATTCAACAAAGCCGCCGT
CCCGTCAAGTCAGCGTAAATGGGTAGGGGGCTTCAAATCGTCCGCTCTGCCAGTGTTACAACCAATTAAC
AAATTCTGATTAGAAAAACTCATCGAGCATCAAATGAAACTGCAATTTATTCATATCAGGATTATCAATA
CCATATTTTTGAAAAAGCCGTTTCTGTAATGAAGGAGAAAACTCACCGAGGCAGTTCCATAGGATGGCAA
GATCCTGGTATCGGTCTGCGATTCCGACTCGTCCAACATCAATACAACCTATTAATTTCCCCTCGTCAAA
AATAAGGTTATCAAGTGAGAAATCACCATGAGTGACGACTGAATCCGGTGAGAATGGCAAAAGCTTATGC
ATTTCTTTCCAGACTTGTTCAACAGGCCAGCCATTACGCTCGTCATCAAAATCACTCGCATCAACCAAAC
CGTTATTCATTCGTGATTGCGCCTGAGCGAGACGAAATACGCGATCGCTGTTAAAAGGACAATTACAAAC
AGGAATCGAATGCAACCGGCGCAGGAACACTGCCAGCGCATCAACAATATTTTCACCTGAATCAGGATAT
TCTTCTAATACCTGGAATGCTGTTTTCCCGGGGATCGCAGTGGTGAGTAACCATGCATCATCAGGAGTAC
GGATAAAATGCTTGATGGTCGGAAGAGGCATAAATTCCGTCAGCCAGTTTAGTCTGACCATCTCATCTGT
AACATCATTGGCAACGCTACCTTTGCCATGTTTCAGAAACAACTCTGGCGCATCGGGCTTCCCATACAAT
CGATAGATTGTCGCACCTGATTGCCCGACATTATCGCGAGCCCATTTATACCCATATAAATCAGCATCCA
TGTTGGAATTTAATCGCGGCCTCGAGCAAGACGTTTCCCGTTGAATATGGCTCATAACACCCCTTGTATT
ACTGTTTATGTAAGCAGACAGTTTTATTGTTCATGATGATATATTTTTATCTTGTGCAATGTAACATCAG
AGATTTTGAGACACAACGTGGCTTTCCCCCGCCGCTCTAGAACTAGTGGATCCAAATAAAACGAAAGGCT
CAGTCGAAAGACTGGGCCTTTCGTTTTATCTGTTGTTTGTCGCATTATACGAGACGTCCAGGTTGGGATA
CCTGAAACAAAACCCATCGTACGGCCAAGGAAGTCTCCAATAACTGTGATCCACCACAAGCGCCAGGGTT
TTCCCAGTCACGACGTTGTAAAACGACGGCCAGTCATGCATAATCCGCACGCATCTGGAATAAGGAAGTG
CCATTCCGCCTGACCT
Features (pLannotate 1.2.2; 8 found; start..end, strand, type, name):
      1..100     +  protein_bind   attL1: mutant version of attL; recombination site for the Gateway® LR reaction LR Clonase™
    107..3946    +  CDS            ABCB1: MDR1_HUMAN - Also known as MDR1, PGY1. Experimental evidence at protein level: Swiss-Prot protein existence level 1. Translocates drugs and phospholipids across the membrane (PubMed:8898203, PubMed:2897240, PubMed:9038218). Catalyzes the flop of phospholipids from the cytoplasmic to the exoplasmic leaflet of the apical membrane. Participates mainly to the flop of phosphatidylcholine, phosphatidylethanolamine, beta-D-glucosylceramides and sphingomyelins (PubMed:8898203). Energy-dependent efflux pump responsible for decreased drug accumulation in multidrug-resistant cells (PubMed:2897240, PubMed
   3982..4081    -  protein_bind   attL2: mutant version of attL; recombination site for the Gateway® LR reaction LR Clonase™
   4326..4914    -  rep_origin     ori: high-copy-number ColE1/pMB1/pBR322/pUC origin of replication
   5050..5865    -  CDS            KanR: aminoglycoside phosphotransferase; aph(3')-Ia; confers resistance to kanamycin in bacteria or G418 (Geneticin®) in eukaryotes
   5981..6003    +  misc_feature   MCS (fragment): pBluescript multiple cloning site
   6003..6049    +  terminator     rrnB T1 terminator: transcription terminator T1 from the E. coli rrnB gene
   6151..6194    -  CDS            lacZα (fragment): LacZα fragment of β-galactosidase; lacZ fragment
