[The description below was written by a language model from this plasmid's Addgene catalogue record and pLannotate feature annotations shown in this document.]
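Description:
pENTR-ABCB1_STOP is a Gateway entry clone of about 6.2 kb, built on a commercially synthesized pENTR backbone and carrying a codon-optimized open reading frame for human ABCB1 (also known as MDR1 or P-glycoprotein). The 3,840 bp coding sequence sits between attL1 and attL2 recombination sites, so it can be moved in a defined orientation into any attR-containing destination vector by an LR Clonase reaction. The plasmid is propagated in E. coli through a high-copy ColE1/pUC-type origin and selected with kanamycin via an aminoglycoside phosphotransferase gene. An rrnB T1 terminator lies upstream of the attL1 side of the cassette, where such elements typically limit read-through transcription into the insert. Short remnants of a pBluescript-type multiple cloning site and lacZα are also annotated and appear to be non-functional backbone fragments.

Although the catalogue lists the vector type as mammalian expression, the feature table shows no eukaryotic promoter, polyadenylation signal or tag around the insert. Expression therefore depends on the destination vector chosen for subcloning, consistent with the stated purpose. The "_STOP" suffix suggests that the ORF retains its own stop codon, which would yield native, C-terminally untagged protein, though the record does not state this explicitly. ABCB1 encodes an ATP-dependent efflux pump that translocates drugs and phospholipids across the membrane and lowers drug accumulation in multidrug-resistant cells. The clone was deposited by a consortium in connection with work on how efflux transporters limit cancer-cell sensitivity to PROTAC degraders. It is suited to building custom expression constructs for studying transporter-mediated drug resistance.
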