Addgene plasmid #221424: pENTR-ABCB1_STOP
Purpose: Gateway entry clone with codon-optimized ORF sequence for subcloning into custom expression vectors
Depositing lab: RESOLUTE Consortium & Giulio Superti-Furga. Depositing organization: CeMM Research Center for Molecular Medicine. Publication: The efflux pump ABCC1/MRP1 constitutively restricts PROTAC sensitivity in cancer cells. Wolf G, Craigon C, Teoh ST, Essletzbichler P, Onstein S, Cassidy D, Uijttewaal ECH, Dvorak V, Cao Y, Bensimon A, Elling U, Ciulli A, Superti-Furga G. Cell Chem Biol. 2024 Dec 24:S2451-9456(24)00489-6. doi: 10.1016/j.chembiol.2024.11.009. PubMed 39755121.
Backbone
  Vector backbone: pENTR
  Backbone manufacturer: Twist Bioscience
  Vector type: Mammalian Expression
Growth in bacteria
  Bacterial resistance: Kanamycin, 50 μg/mL
  Growth temperature: 37°C
  Growth strain: NEB Stable
  Copy number: High Copy
Gene/Insert
  Gene/Insert name: ABCB1
  Species: H. sapiens (human)
  Insert size (bp): 3840
  Entrez Gene: ABCB1 (a.k.a. ABC20, CD243, CLCS, GP170, MDR1, P-GP, PGY1, p-170)
  Cloning method: Gateway Cloning
  Sequencing primers: 5′ M13; 3′ M13r
Terms and licenses: Academic/Nonprofit Terms; Industry Terms: Not Available to Industry
Depositor comments: RESOLUTE ID: PD053F-V
How to cite: pENTR-ABCB1_STOP was a gift from RESOLUTE Consortium & Giulio Superti-Furga (Addgene plasmid # 221424 ; http://n2t.net/addgene:221424 ; RRID:Addgene_221424)
