>Addgene plasmid #221424 | pENTR-ABCB1_STOP | depositor partial sequence | sequence record 433719 | ABCB1 ORF
ATGGACTTAGAAGGGGATCGGAACGGTGGAGCTAAGAAGAAGAACTTCTTCAAGTTGAACAACAAGTCAG
AGAAAGATAAGAAAGAAAAGAAGCCAACGGTCTCCGTGTTCTCTATGTTCCGTTATTCCAATTGGCTTGA
CAAACTGTACATGGTCGTTGGGACACTCGCTGCTATTATCCATGGAGCCGGCCTTCCTTTGATGATGTTG
GTGTTCGGCGAGATGACAGACATCTTTGCCAACGCGGGAAATCTCGAGGATTTAATGTCAAATATCACCA
ATCGGAGTGATATCAATGACACTGGGTTCTTCATGAATTTGGAAGAAGATATGACGAGGTATGCATATTA
TTACTCCGGGATCGGCGCCGGCGTCCTCGTGGCAGCATATATTCAAGTGTCATTTTGGTGCCTCGCCGCA
GGGAGACAAATACACAAAATCAGAAAACAATTCTTTCACGCGATTATGAGGCAAGAAATAGGTTGGTTTG
ACGTCCACGATGTCGGGGAACTGAACACAAGATTAACGGACGACGTCAGCAAAATCAATGAAGGGATTGG
GGATAAAATTGGCATGTTCTTTCAATCTATGGCTACTTTCTTCACTGGGTTTATCGTCGGTTTCACTAGA
GGTTGGAAGCTTACACTTGTCATTCTTGCTATCAGTCCCGTGCTCGGGCTCAGTGCGGCCGTCTGGGCCA
AGATCTTGAGCAGTTTCACGGATAAAGAATTACTGGCATACGCGAAAGCTGGTGCAGTGGCCGAAGAGGT
CTTGGCAGCCATTAGAACAGTGATAGCTTTCGGCGGACAAAAGAAGGAATTAGAGAGATACAATAAGAAC
CTTGAAGAGGCTAAGCGCATTGGTATCAAGAAGGCCATAACCGCTAATATTTCAATCGGGGCGGCCTTTC
TGTTAATCTATGCAAGCTATGCGTTGGCATTTTGGTACGGTACTACGTTAGTGCTTAGTGGGGAGTATTC
CATCGGTCAGGTTCTGACAGTATTCTTCTCTGTTCTGATAGGGGCATTTTCAGTGGGCCAAGCAAGTCCA
AGCATTGAGGCTTTTGCGAACGCTAGAGGCGCAGCCTACGAGATCTTTAAAATTATAGATAACAAGCCCA
GCATTGACAGTTATTCCAAGAGCGGTCATAAGCCAGACAATATAAAAGGCAATTTGGAATTTCGGAATGT
TCACTTTAGCTATCCTAGCCGAAAGGAAGTGAAGATTTTGAAAGGTCTGAACTTAAAAGTCCAGAGTGGC
CAAACCGTGGCACTGGTCGGAAACAGCGGATGTGGGAAAAGCACGACCGTGCAACTGATGCAACGCCTTT
ACGACCCTACCGAGGGAATGGTCTCCGTTGACGGTCAAGATATCAGGACCATTAACGTGCGATTTCTCCG
CGAGATCATTGGCGTAGTTTCACAAGAACCCGTACTCTTCGCCACAACCATAGCCGAAAACATAAGATAT
GGGCGTGAAAATGTCACAATGGATGAAATAGAAAAGGCCGTGAAAGAAGCCAATGCGTACGACTTCATTA
TGAAACTGCCTCATAAATTTGACACGCTGGTCGGGGAGCGTGGAGCGCAGTTAAGCGGCGGACAAAAGCA
ACGGATCGCTATCGCTCGAGCACTGGTTCGAAATCCAAAGATTCTCCTGTTAGATGAAGCCACGTCCGCC
CTGGACACTGAATCAGAGGCCGTCGTCCAGGTGGCCTTGGATAAAGCACGCAAAGGGCGGACCACGATCG
TGATAGCCCACCGGTTGTCAACAGTGCGGAATGCGGACGTCATTGCAGGTTTTGACGACGGCGTGATTGT
CGAAAAGGGTAATCATGACGAGTTAATGAAGGAGAAAGGCATTTATTTTAAATTGGTCACCATGCAAACG
GCAGGTAACGAAGTGGAACTGGAAAACGCTGCCGACGAATCCAAGTCTGAGATAGACGCCCTCGAAATGT
CCTCTAACGATTCAAGAAGTAGCCTGATTAGAAAACGGTCCACCCGACGCTCCGTTCGTGGGTCCCAAGC
ACAGGACCGGAAGCTGAGCACCAAAGAGGCCTTAGATGAGTCAATCCCGCCGGTCTCTTTCTGGCGCATC
ATGAAGCTTAATCTCACCGAATGGCCCTATTTCGTCGTGGGCGTTTTCTGTGCTATTATCAACGGCGGGC
TTCAGCCGGCATTTGCCATAATTTTCTCCAAAATCATCGGGGTCTTTACTCGGATAGATGACCCTGAAAC
TAAAAGGCAAAATTCTAACCTGTTCAGCCTTCTTTTCCTCGCTCTGGGTATCATCAGCTTTATAACATTC
TTCCTGCAGGGATTCACGTTTGGAAAAGCCGGGGAGATTCTGACAAAGCGACTTAGGTACATGGTGTTCA
GAAGCATGCTGAGGCAAGATGTGTCATGGTTTGACGATCCCAAGAACACAACTGGAGCGCTGACTACCCG
CTTAGCAAACGACGCTGCTCAAGTTAAGGGCGCTATTGGCTCTAGATTAGCCGTCATAACACAAAACATC
GCAAATCTGGGAACCGGCATCATTATTTCTTTTATCTATGGCTGGCAACTCACCCTGCTTCTCCTGGCCA
TTGTGCCGATTATAGCAATCGCTGGTGTTGTAGAAATGAAGATGTTATCTGGGCAAGCATTAAAGGACAA
GAAGGAGCTGGAAGGGTCAGGAAAGATTGCCACAGAAGCCATCGAGAACTTTAGGACAGTAGTGAGCCTG
ACGCAAGAGCAGAAGTTCGAACATATGTATGCCCAATCATTGCAAGTGCCTTATAGAAATAGTTTGCGAA
AAGCACACATCTTCGGAATAACATTTAGCTTCACCCAGGCAATGATGTATTTTAGCTATGCCGGTTGCTT
CAGATTTGGAGCCTACCTCGTGGCGCATAAATTGATGTCTTTTGAGGACGTTTTACTCGTGTTTTCTGCT
GTCGTGTTTGGTGCAATGGCCGTAGGTCAAGTTTCCAGTTTCGCCCCTGACTATGCCAAAGCCAAGATAA
GCGCAGCTCACATCATCATGATCATCGAGAAAACCCCTCTGATCGATTCCTATTCCACTGAAGGTCTCAT
GCCCAATACTCTCGAAGGGAATGTGACATTCGGAGAGGTCGTTTTCAACTACCCAACGCGGCCGGATATT
CCGGTTCTGCAGGGATTGTCTTTAGAGGTCAAGAAGGGGCAAACGCTCGCGCTCGTCGGGAGTAGTGGCT
GTGGCAAAAGTACCGTTGTCCAATTACTTGAACGCTTCTACGATCCTCTGGCGGGCAAAGTGCTCCTCGA
TGGAAAAGAAATCAAACGGTTAAACGTTCAATGGCTCAGAGCCCATTTAGGCATTGTGAGTCAAGAGCCC
ATCCTCTTCGATTGCTCTATTGCCGAAAATATCGCATATGGGGATAATTCCCGCGTCGTGTCTCAAGAAG
AAATAGTGCGTGCAGCCAAAGAAGCCAATATTCATGCCTTTATTGAATCATTACCCAACAAATACTCAAC
AAAGGTCGGTGACAAAGGCACCCAATTATCCGGCGGCCAAAAGCAAAGGATTGCGATTGCGCGCGCCTTG
GTGCGGCAACCCCACATCCTCTTACTGGACGAAGCCACCTCTGCATTAGATACTGAAAGCGAGAAAGTGG
TGCAAGAAGCCCTGGATAAAGCGCGCGAGGGCAGGACGTGTATCGTCATTGCTCATAGGTTGAGCACAAT
TCAGAACGCTGATCTTATCGTCGTATTTCAAAATGGACGTGTGAAGGAACATGGCACTCATCAACAATTG
CTGGCGCAAAAGGGCATTTACTTTTCTATGGTATCTGTACAAGCTGGTACAAAGAGACAA
